>Addgene plasmid #168354 | pTL120 | addgene full sequence | sequence record 349464 | Addgene NGS Result
CGGTGCGGGCCTCTTCGCTATTACGCCAGATCCTTTTGTTGTTTCCGGGTGTACAATATGGACTTCCTCT
TTTCTGGCAACCAAACCCATACATCGGGATTCCTATAATACCTTCGTTGGTCTCCCTAACATGTAGGTGG
CGGAGGGGAGATATACAATAGAACAGATACCAGACAAGACATAATGGGCTAAACAAGACTACACCAATTA
CACTGCCTCATTGATGGTGGTACATAACGAACTAATACTGTAGCCCTAGACTTGATAGCCATCATCATAT
CGAAGTTTCACTACCCTTTTTCCATTTGCCATCTATTGAAGTAATAATAGGCGCATGCAACTTCTTTTCT
TTTTTTTTCTTTTCTCTCTCCCCCGTTGTTGTCTCACCATATCCGCAATGACAAAAAAATGATGGAAGAC
ACTAAAGGAAAAAATTAACGACAAAGACAGCACCAACAGATGTCGTTGTTCCAGAGCTGATGAGGGGTAT
CTCGAAGCACACGAAACTTTTTCCTTCCTTCATTCACGCACACTACTCTCTAATGAGCAACGGTATACGG
CCTTCCTTCCAGTTACTTGAATTTGAAATAAAAAAAAGTTTGCTGTCTTGCTATCAAGTATAAATAGACC
TGCAATTATTAATCTTTTGTTTCCTCGTCATTGTTCTCGTTCCCTTTCTTCCTTGTTTCTTTTTCTGCAC
AATATTTCAAGCTATACCAAGCATACAATCAACTCCAAGCTTGAAGCAAGCCTCCTGAAAGATGAAGCTA
CTGTCTTCTATCGAACAAGCATGCGATATTTGCCGACTTAAAAAGCTCAAGTGCTCCAAAGAAAAACCGA
AGTGCGCCAAGTGTCTGAAGAACAACTGGGAGTGTCGCTACTCTCCCAAAACCAAAAGGTCTCCGCTGAC
TAGGGCACATCTGACAGAAGTGGAATCAAGGCTAGAAAGACTGGAACAGCTATTTCTACTGATTTTTCCT
CGAGAAGACCTTGACATGATTTTGAAAATGGATTCTTTACAGGATATAAAAGCATTGTTAACAGGATTAT
TTGTACAAGATAATGTGAATAAAGATGCCGTCACAGATAGATTGGCTTCAGTGGAGACTGATATGCCTCT
AACATTGAGACAGCATAGAATAAGTGCGACATCATCATCGGAAGAGAGTAGTAACAAAGGTCAAAGACAG
TTGACTGTATCGCCGGAATTTGTAATACGACTCACTATAGGGCGAGCCGCCATCATGGAGGAGCAGAAGC
TGATCTCAGAGGAGGACCTGCATATGGCCATGGAGGCCGAATTCAAACAGAAAATTGTGATTAAAGTGAG
CATGAGCTGCGATAAAAGCCGCAGCAAAGCCATGACCATGGTGGCCAAAGCCAATGGCGTGAGCAGCGTG
GGCATTACCGGCGATAGCAAAGATATGCTGGAGGTGGTGGGCAATGGTGTTGATCCTGTGTGCCTGGTGG
GTTGCCTGCGCAAAAAATACCACGATGTGCACCTGGTGAAGGTGGAAGAGGTGAAAGATGATAAGAAAAA
AGATTAAGGATCCGTCGACCTGCAGCGGCCGCATAACTAGCATAACCCCTTGGGGCCTCTAAACGGGTCT
TGAGGGGTTTTTTGCGCGCTTGCAGCCAAGCTAATTCCGGGCGAATTTCTTATGATTTATGATTTTTATT
ATTAAATAAGTTATAAAAAAAATAAGTGTATACAAATTTTAAAGTGACTCTTAGGTTTTAAAACGAAAAT
TCTTATTCTTGAGTAACTCTTTCCTGTAGGTCAGGTTGCTTTCTCAGGTATAGCATGAGGTCGCTCTTAT
TGACCACACCTCTACCGGCATGCAAGCTTGGCGTAATCATGGTCATAGCTGTTTCCTGTGTGAAATTGTT
ATCCGCTCACAATTCCACACAACATACGAGCCGGAAGCATAAAGTGTAAAGCCTGGGGTGCCTAATGAGT
GAGCTAACTCACATTAATTGCGTTGCGCTCACTGCCCGCTTTCCAGTCGGGAAACCTGTCGTGCCAGCTG
CATTAATGAATCGGCCAACGCGCGGGGAGAGGCGGTTTGCGTATTGGGCGCTCTTCCGCTTCCTCGCTCA
CTGACTCGCTGCGCTCGGTCGTTCGGCTGCGGCGAGCGGTATCAGCTCACTCAAAGGCGGTAATACGGTT
ATCCACAGAATCAGGGGATAACGCAGGAAAGAACATGTGAGCAAAAGGCCAGCAAAAGGCCAGGAACCGT
AAAAAGGCCGCGTTGCTGGCGTTTTTCCATAGGCTCCGCCCCCCTGACGAGCATCACAAAAATCGACGCT
CAAGTCAGAGGTGGCGAAACCCGACAGGACTATAAAGATACCAGGCGTTTCCCCCTGGAAGCTCCCTCGT
GCGCTCTCCTGTTCCGACCCTGCCGCTTACCGGATACCTGTCCGCCTTTCTCCCTTCGGGAAGCGTGGCG
CTTTCTCATAGCTCACGCTGTAGGTATCTCAGTTCGGTGTAGGTCGTTCGCTCCAAGCTGGGCTGTGTGC
ACGAACCCCCCGTTCAGCCCGACCGCTGCGCCTTATCCGGTAACTATCGTCTTGAGTCCAACCCGGTAAG
ACACGACTTATCGCCACTGGCAGCAGCCACTGGTAACAGGATTAGCAGAGCGAGGTATGTAGGCGGTGCT
ACAGAGTTCTTGAAGTGGTGGCCTAACTACGGCTACACTAGAAGAACAGTATTTGGTATCTGCGCTCTGC
TGAAGCCAGTTACCTTCGGAAAAAGAGTTGGTAGCTCTTGATCCGGCAAACAAACCACCGCTGGTAGCGG
TGGTTTTTTTGTTTGCAAGCAGCAGATTACGCGCAGAAAAAAAGGATCTCAAGAAGATCCTTTGATCTTT
TCTACGGGGTCTGACGCTCAGTGGAACGAAAACTCACGTTAAGGGATTTTGGTCATGAGATTATCAAAAA
GGATCTTCACCTAGATCCTTTTAAATTAAAAATGAAGTTTTAAATCAATCTAAAGTATATATGAGTAACC
TGAGGCTATGGCAGGGCCTGCCGCCCCGACGTTGGCTGCGAGCCCTGGGCCTTCACCCGAACTTGGGGGG
TGGGGTGGGGAAAAGGAAGAAACGCGGGCGTATTGGCCCCAATGGGGTCTCGGTGGGGTATCGACAGAGT
GCCAGCCCTGGGACCGAACCCCGCGTTTATGAACAAACGACCCAACACCGTGCGTTTTATTCTGTCTTTT
TATTGCCGTCATAGCGCGGGTTCCTTCCGGTATTGTCTCCTTCCGTGTTTCAGTTAGCCTCCCCCTAGGG
TGGGCGAAGAACTCCAGCATGAGATCCCCGCGCTGGAGGATCATCCAGCCGGCGTCCCGGAAAACGATTC
CGAAGCCCAACCTTTCATAGAAGGCGGCGGTGGAATCGAAATCTCGTGATGGCAGGTTGGGCGTCGCTTG
GTCGGTCATTTCGAACCCCAGAGTCCCGCTCAGAAGAACTCGTCAAGAAGGCGATAGAAGGCGATGCGCT
GCGAATCGGGAGCGGCGATACCGTAAAGCACGAGGAAGCGGTCAGCCCATTCGCCGCCAAGCTCTTCAGC
AATATCACGGGTAGCCAACGCTATGTCCTGATAGCGGTCCGCCACACCCAGCCGGCCACAGTCGATGAAT
CCAGAAAAGCGGCCATTTTCCACCATGATATTCGGCAAGCAGGCATCGCCATGAGTCACGACGAGATCCT
CGCCGTCGGGCATGCTCGCCTTGAGCCTGGCGAACAGTTCGGCTGGCGCGAGCCCCTGATGCTCTTCGTC
CAGATCATCCTGATCGACAAGACCGGCTTCCATCCGAGTACGTGCTCGCTCGATGCGATGTTTCGCTTGG
TGGTCGAATGGGCAGGTAGCCGGATCAAGCGTATGCAGCCGCCGCATTGCATCAGCCATGATGGATACTT
TCTCGGCAGGAGCAAGGTGAGATGACAGGAGATCCTGCCCCGGCACTTCGCCCAATAGCAGCCAGTCCCT
TCCCGCTTCAGTGACAACGTCGAGCACAGCTGCGCAAGGAACGCCCGTCGTGGCCAGCCACGATAGCCGC
GCTGCCTCGTCTTGCAGTTCATTCAGGGCACCGGACAGGTCGGTCTTGACAAAAAGAACCGGGCGCCCCT
GCGCTGACAGCCGGAACACGGCGGCATCAGAGCAGCCGATTGTCTGTTGTGCCCAGTCATAGCCGAATAG
CCTCTCCACCCAAGCGGCCGGAGAACCTGCGTGCAATCCATCTTGTTCAATCATACTCTTCCTTTTTCAA
TATTATTGAAGCATTTATCAGGGTTATTGTCTCATGAGCGGATACATATTTGAATGTATTTAGAAAAATA
AACAAATAGGGGTTCCGCGCACATTTCCCCGAAAAGTGCCACCTGAACGAAGCATCTGTGCTTCATTTTG
TAGAACAAAAATGCAACGCGAGAGCGCTAATTTTTCAAACAAAGAATCTGAGCTGCATTTTTACAGAACA
GAAATGCAACGCGAAAGCGCTATTTTACCAACGAAGAATCTGTGCTTCATTTTTGTAAAACAAAAATGCA
ACGCGAGAGCGCTAATTTTTCAAACAAAGAATCTGAGCTGCATTTTTACAGAACAGAAATGCAACGCGAG
AGCGCTATTTTACCAACAAAGAATCTATACTTCTTTTTTGTTCTACAAAAATGCATCCCGAGAGCGCTAT
TTTTCTAACAAAGCATCTTAGATTACTTTTTTTCTCCTTTGTGCGCTCTATAATGCAGTCTCTTGATAAC
TTTTTGCACTGTAGGTCCGTTAAGGTTAGAAGAAGGCTACTTTGGTGTCTATTTTCTCTTCCATAAAAAA
AGCCTGACTCCACTTCCCGCGTTTACTGATTACTAGCGAAGCTGCGGGTGCATTTTTTCAAGATAAAGGC
ATCCCCGATTATATTCTATACCGATGTGGATTGCGCATACTTTGTGAACAGAAAGTGATAGCGTTGATGA
TTCTTCATTGGTCAGAAAATTATGAACGGTTTCTTCTATTTTGTCTCTATATACTACGTATAGGAAATGT
TTACATTTTCGTATTGTTTTCGATTCACTCTATGAATAGTTCTTACTACAATTTTTTTGTCTAAAGAGTA
ATACTAGAGATAAACATAAAAAATGTAGAGGTCGAGTTTAGATGCAAGTTCAAGGAGCGAAAGGTGGATG
GGTAGGTTATATAGGGATATAGCACAGAGATATATAGCAAAGAGATACTTTTGAGCAATGTTTGTGGAAG
CGGTATTCGCAATATTTTAGTAGCTCGTTACAGTCCGGTGCGTTTTTGGTTTTTTGAAAGTGCGTCTTCA
GAGCGCTTTTGGTTTTCAAAAGCGCTCTGAAGTTCCTATACTTTCTAGAGAATAGGAACTTCGGAATAGG
AACTTCAAAGCGTTTCCGAAAACGAGCGCTTCCGAAAATGCAACGCGAGCTGCGCACATACAGCTCACTG
TTCACGTCGCACCTATATCTGCGTGTTGCCTGTATATATATATACATGAGAAGAACGGCATAGTGCGTGT
TTATGCTTAAATGCGTACTTATATGCGTCTATTTATGTAGGATGAAAGGTAGTCTAGTACCTCCTGTGAT
ATTATCCCATTCCATGCGGGGTATCGTATGCTTCCTTCAGCACTACCCTTTAGCTGTTCTATATGCTGCC
ACTCCTCAATTGGATTAGTCTCATCCTTCAATGCTATCATTTCCTTTGATATTGGATCATACTAAGAAAC
CATTATTATCATGACATTAACCTATAAAAATAGGCGTATCACGAGGCCCTTTCGTCTCGCGCGTTTCGGT
GATGACGGTGAAAACCTCTGACACATGCAGCTCCCGGAGACGGTCACAGCTTGTCTGTAAGCGGATGCCG
GGAGCAGACAAGCCCGTCAGGGCGCGTCAGCGGGTGTTGGCGGGTGTCGGGGCTGGCTTAACTATGCGGC
ATCAGAGCAGATTGTACTGAGAGTGCACCATAGATCAACGACATTACTATATATATAATATAGGAAGCAT
TTAATAGAACAGCATCGTAATATATGTGTACTTTGCAGTTATGACGCCAGATGGCAGTAGTGGAAGATAT
TCTTTATTGAAAAATAGCTTGTCACCTTACGTACAATCTTGATCCGGAGCTTTTCTTTTTTTGCCGATTA
AGAATTAATTCGGTCGAAAAAAGAAAAGGAGAGGGCCAAGAGGGAGGGCATTGGTGACTATTGAGCACGT
GAGTATACGTGATTAAGCACACAAAGGCAGCTTGGAGTATGTCTGTTATTAATTTCACAGGTAGTTCTGG
TCCATTGGTGAAAGTTTGCGGCTTGCAGAGCACAGAGGCCGCAGAATGTGCTCTAGATTCCGATGCTGAC
TTGCTGGGTATTATATGTGTGCCCAATAGAAAGAGAACAATTGACCCGGTTATTGCAAGGAAAATTTCAA
GTCTTGTAAAAGCATATAAAAATAGTTCAGGCACTCCGAAATACTTGGTTGGCGTGTTTCGTAATCAACC
TAAGGAGGATGTTTTGGCTCTGGTCAATGATTACGGCATTGATATCGTCCAACTGCATGGAGATGAGTCG
TGGCAAGAATACCAAGAGTTCCTCGGTTTGCCAGTTATTAAAAGACTCGTATTTCCAAAAGACTGCAACA
TACTACTCAGTGCAGCTTCACAGAAACCTCATTCGTTTATTCCCTTGTTTGATTCAGAAGCAGGTGGGAC
AGGTGAACTTTTGGATTGGAACTCGATTTCTGACTGGGTTGGAAGGCAAGAGAGCCCCGAAAGCTTACAT
TTTATGTTAGCTGGTGGACTGACGCCAGAAAATGTTGGTGATGCGCTTAGATTAAATGGCGTTATTGGTG
TTGATGTAAGCGGAGGTGTGGAGACAAATGGTGTAAAAGACTCTAACAAAATAGCAAATTTCGTCAAAAA
TGCTAAGAAATAGGTTATTACTGAGTAGTATTTATTTAAGTATTGTTTGTGCACTTGCCGATCTATGCGG
TGTGAAATACCGCACAGATGCGTAAGGAGAAAATACCGCATCAGGAAATTGTAAGCGTTAATATTTTGTT
AAAATTCGCGTTAAATTTTTGTTAAATCAGCTCATTTTTTAACCAATAGGCCGAAATCGGCAAAATCCCT
TATAAATCAAAAGAATAGACCGAGATAGGGT
[37 nt withheld, positions 7172-7208]
AAAGAACGTGGACTCCAACGTCAAAGG
[49 nt withheld, positions 7236-7284]
T
[91 nt withheld, positions 7286-7376]
G
[124 nt withheld, positions 7378-7501]
CCATTCGCCATTCAGGCTGCGCAACTGTTGGGAAGGGCGAT
Features (pLannotate 1.2.2; 24 found; start..end, strand, type, name):
     30..734     +  promoter       ADH1 promoter: S. cerevisiae ADH1; promoter for alcohol dehydrogenase 1
    762..1202    +  CDS            GAL4 DNA binding domain: DNA binding domain of the GAL4 transcriptional activator; Saccharomyces cerevisiae GAL4 (truncated)
   1213..1231    +  promoter       T7 promoter: promoter for bacteriophage T7 RNA polymerase
   1305..1535    +  CDS            RGA5 (fragment): RGA5R_ORYSJ - Experimental evidence at protein level: Swiss-Prot protein existence level 1. Disease resistance (R) protein that recognizes the AVR-Pia and AVR1-CO39 effector avirulence proteins from M.oryzae. Resistance proteins guard the plant against pathogens that contain an appropriate avirulence protein via an indirect interaction with this avirulence protein. That triggers a defense system including the hypersensitive response, which restricts the pathogen growth. Contribution of RGA4 is required to recognize the effector avirulence proteins AVR-Pia and AVR1-CO39 from M.oryzae (PubMed:21
   1577..1624    +  terminator     T7 terminator: transcription terminator for bacteriophage T7 RNA polymerase
   1651..1838    +  terminator     ADH1 terminator: S. cerevisiae ADH1; transcription terminator for the S. cerevisiae alcohol dehydrogenase 1 (ADH1) gene
   1886..1902    -  protein_bind   lac operator: The lac repressor binds to the lac operator to inhibit transcription in E. coli. This inhibition can be relieved by adding lactose or isopropyl-β-D-thiogalactopyranoside (IPTG). lac repressor encoded by lacI
   1910..1940    -  promoter       lac promoter: promoter for the E. coli lac operon
   1955..1976    -  protein_bind   CAP binding site: CAP binding activates transcription in the presence of cAMP. E. coli catabolite activator protein
   1989..2081    -  CDS            lacI (fragment): lac repressor; lacI; The lac repressor binds to the lac operator to inhibit transcription in E. coli. This inhibition can be relieved by adding lactose or isopropyl-β-D-thiogalactopyranoside (IPTG).
   2264..2852    -  rep_origin     ori: high-copy-number ColE1/pMB1/pBR322/pUC origin of replication
   3074..3090    +  polyA_signal   bGH poly(A) signal (fragment): bovine growth hormone polyadenylation signal
   3181..3228    -  polyA_signal   HSV TK poly(A) signal: herpes simplex virus thymidine kinase polyadenylation signal (Cole and Stacy, 1985)
   3287..3439    -  CDS            ble (fragment): BLE_KLEPN - Experimental evidence at protein level: Swiss-Prot protein existence level 1. Binding protein with a strong affinity to the bleomycin family of antibiotics. Binds to CL990; an antimitotic-antibiotic compound. From Klebsiella pneumoniae.
   3460..4254    -  CDS            NeoR/KanR: aminoglycoside phosphotransferase from Tn5; aph(3')-II (or nptII); confers resistance to neomycin, kanamycin, and G418 (Geneticin®)
   4255..4359    -  promoter       AmpR promoter: bla
   4386..5728    -  rep_origin     2μ ori: yeast 2μ plasmid origin of replication
   5796..5831    +  CDS            rop (fragment): Rop protein, which maintains plasmids at low copy number; rop
   5933..5982    +  misc_feature   bom (fragment): basis of mobility region from pBR322
   6121..6268    +  promoter       TRP1 promoter: S. cerevisiae TRP1
   6269..6943    +  CDS            TRP1: phosphoribosylanthranilate isomerase, required for tryptophan biosynthesis; S. cerevisiae TRP1; yeast auxotrophic marker
   6994..7045    +  misc_feature   bom (fragment): basis of mobility region from pBR322
   7073..7501    -  rep_origin     f1 ori (sequence partly withheld): f1 bacteriophage origin of replication; arrow indicates direction of (+) strand synthesis
   7505..29      -  CDS            lacZα (fragment) (across the origin): LacZα fragment of β-galactosidase; lacZ fragment
