[The description below was written by a language model from this plasmid's Addgene catalogue record and pLannotate feature annotations shown in this document.]
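Description:
pTL120 is a yeast two-hybrid bait plasmid built on the pGBKT7 backbone, a yeast expression shuttle vector of about 7.5 kb. In E. coli it replicates from a high-copy ColE1/pUC-type origin and is selected with kanamycin through the Tn5 NeoR/KanR gene, which is driven by a bla-type promoter. In Saccharomyces cerevisiae it is maintained episomally by the 2μ origin and selected by tryptophan prototrophy via the TRP1 marker under its own promoter. An f1 origin is also present, along with several short backbone remnants (lac promoter/operator, lacI, rop, bom, ble and poly(A) fragments) that have no evident functional role.

The expression cassette uses the yeast ADH1 promoter to drive the GAL4 DNA-binding domain, followed by the insert and then the T7 and ADH1 terminators. A T7 promoter sits between the GAL4 domain and the insert, which in this backbone also permits in vitro transcription of the insert alone. The catalogued insert is the wheat (Triticum aestivum) gene model Traes_2DL_C2B4A3001.1. The annotation software labels a roughly 230 nt coding segment at this position as a fragment resembling rice RGA5, an immune receptor that recognises Magnaporthe oryzae effectors. This label reflects sequence similarity rather than identity, and the record does not state the insert's domain or boundaries, or the cloning method.

Expressed as a GAL4 DNA-binding domain fusion, the wheat protein serves as bait to be tested against prey fusions to an activation domain. The associated publication concerns the host-target binding spectrum of a conserved blast fungus effector, which suggests the plasmid was used to test effector binding to this wheat host protein.
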