Addgene plasmid #168354: pTL120
Purpose: pGBKT7 yeast two-hybrid plasmid
Depositing lab: Sophien Kamoun. Depositing organization: Sainsbury Laboratory, Norwich. Publication: A single amino acid polymorphism in a conserved effector of the multihost blast fungus pathogen expands host-target binding spectrum. Bentham AR, Petit-Houdenot Y, Win J, Chuma I, Terauchi R, Banfield MJ, Kamoun S, Langner T. PLoS Pathog. 2021 Nov 10;17(11):e1009957. doi: 10.1371/journal.ppat.1009957. eCollection 2021 Nov. PubMed 34758051.
Backbone
  Vector backbone: pGBKT7
  Vector type: Yeast Expression
Growth in bacteria
  Bacterial resistance: Kanamycin, 50 μg/mL
  Growth temperature: 37°C
  Growth strain: DH5alpha
  Copy number: High Copy
Gene/Insert
  Gene/Insert name: Traes_2DL_C2B4A3001.1
  Species: Triticum aestivum
  Cloning method: Unknown
Terms and licenses: Academic/Nonprofit Terms; Industry Terms: Not Available to Industry
How to cite: pTL120 was a gift from Sophien Kamoun (Addgene plasmid # 168354 ; http://n2t.net/addgene:168354 ; RRID:Addgene_168354)
