>Addgene plasmid #168354 | pTL120 | depositor partial sequence | sequence record 326454 | insert
GAATTCAAACAGAAAATTGTGATTAAAGTGAGCATGAGCTGCGATAAAAGCCGCAGCAAAGCCATGACCA
TGGTGGCCAAAGCCAATGGCGTGAGCAGCGTGGGCATTACCGGCGATAGCAAAGATATGCTGGAGGTGGT
GGGCAATGGTGTTGATCCTGTGTGCCTGGTGGGTTGCCTGCGCAAAAAATACCACGATGTGCACCTGGTG
AAGGTGGAAGAGGTGAAAGATGATAAGAAAAAAGATTAAGGATCC
